Addgene plasmid #211528: LV-sgRNA-mCherry-Puro sgPIDD
Purpose: Deletes PIDD
Depositing lab: Richard Possemato. Depositing organization: NYU Grossman School of Medicine. Publication: Glucose limitation protects cancer cells from apoptosis induced by pyrimidine restriction and replication inhibition. Nam M, Xia W, Mir AH, Jerrett A, Spinelli JB, Huang TT, Possemato R. Nat Metab. 2024 Dec;6(12):2338-2353. doi: 10.1038/s42255-024-01166-w. Epub 2024 Nov 26. PubMed 39592843.
Backbone
  Vector backbone: LV-sgRNA-mCherry-Puro
  Vector type: Mammalian Expression, Lentiviral, CRISPR
  Selectable markers: Puromycin ; mCherry
Growth in bacteria
  Bacterial resistance: Ampicillin, 100 μg/mL
  Growth temperature: 37°C
  Growth strain: NEB Stable
  Copy number: High Copy
Gene/Insert
  Gene/Insert name: sgPIDD
  gRNA/shRNA sequence: GTGGGCGATGGCTGCAACGG
  Species: Synthetic
Terms and licenses: Academic/Nonprofit Terms; Industry Terms: Not Available to Industry
How to cite: LV-sgRNA-mCherry-Puro sgPIDD was a gift from Richard Possemato (Addgene plasmid # 211528 ; http://n2t.net/addgene:211528 ; RRID:Addgene_211528)
