[The description below was written by a language model from this plasmid's Addgene catalogue record and pLannotate feature annotations shown in this document.]
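Description:
LV-sgRNA-mCherry-Puro sgPIDD is a lentiviral CRISPR guide-RNA vector of about 8.2 kb, built on the LV-sgRNA-mCherry-Puro backbone and intended to knock out PIDD in mammalian cells. It is maintained in bacteria as a high-copy plasmid through a ColE1/pUC-type origin and an ampicillin resistance gene (β-lactamase with its own promoter). The recorded propagation strain is a recombination-deficient one, as is usual for plasmids carrying repeated LTR sequences.

The transfer cassette has a third-generation style layout. A CMV enhancer/promoter sits in front of a truncated HIV-1 5' LTR and drives genomic RNA production in packaging cells. It is followed by the Ψ packaging signal with a partial gag sequence, the Rev response element for Rev-dependent nuclear export, and the cPPT/CTS element that aids nuclear import of the reverse-transcribed genome. Downstream, a human U6 RNA polymerase III promoter expresses the synthetic PIDD-targeting spacer joined to a Streptococcus pyogenes Cas9 guide scaffold, annotated here as a tracrRNA fragment.

A second unit encodes puromycin N-acetyltransferase (pac) followed by mCherry, so transduced cells can be drug-selected and tracked or sorted by red fluorescence. The feature table annotates neither the promoter driving this unit nor the element linking the two coding sequences, so these are not stated. A WPRE enhances transcript expression, and the cassette ends with a nef-region fragment and a second truncated LTR. No Cas9 gene is annotated, so the nuclease must presumably be supplied separately, for example from a Cas9-expressing cell line or a second vector. The associated work concerns apoptosis in cancer cells under nutrient and replication stress.
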