Features (pLannotate 1.2.2; 20 found; start..end, strand, type, name):
    580..599     +  misc_feature   MCS (fragment): pBluescript multiple cloning site
    601..1101    +  CDS            nef (fragment): NEF_HV1LA - Experimental evidence at protein level: Swiss-Prot protein existence level 1. Extracellular Nef protein targets CD4(+) T-lymphocytes for apoptosis by interacting with CXCR4 surface receptors. From Human immunodeficiency virus type 1 group M subtype B (isolate Lai) (HIV-1).
   1108..1288    +  LTR            5' LTR (truncated): truncated 5' long terminal repeat (LTR) from HIV-1
   1350..1938    -  rep_origin     ori: high-copy-number ColE1/pMB1/pBR322/pUC origin of replication
   2109..2969    -  CDS            AmpR: β-lactamase; bla; confers resistance to ampicillin, carbenicillin, and related antibiotics
   2970..3074    -  promoter       AmpR promoter: bla
   3133..3185    -  misc_feature   bom (fragment): basis of mobility region from pBR322
   3340..3719    +  enhancer       CMV enhancer: human cytomegalovirus immediate early enhancer
   3720..3919    +  promoter       CMV promoter: human cytomegalovirus (CMV) immediate early promoter
   3937..4117    +  LTR            5' LTR (truncated): truncated 5' long terminal repeat (LTR) from HIV-1
   4164..4289    +  misc_feature   HIV-1 Ψ: packaging signal of human immunodeficiency virus type 1
   4273..4611    +  CDS            HIV-1 gag (fragment): gag protein from human immunodeficiency virus 1; gag
   4786..5019    +  misc_feature   RRE: The Rev response element (RRE) of HIV-1 allows for Rev-dependent mRNA export from the nucleus to the cytoplasm.
   5396..5496    +  CDS            Rev (fragment): human immunodeficiency virus 1 (HIV-1) Rev protein; rev; enhances nuclear export of unspliced and incompletely spliced viral mRNAs
   5546..5663    +  misc_feature   cPPT/CTS: central polypurine tract and central termination sequence of HIV-1
   5762..6002    +  promoter       U6 promoter: RNA polymerase III promoter for human U6 snRNA
   6052..6119    +  misc_RNA       tracrRNA (fragment): trans-activating CRISPR RNA for the Streptococcus pyogenes CRISPR/Cas9 system
   6807..7403    +  CDS            pac: PUAC_STRAD - Protein predicted: Swiss-Prot protein existence level 4. Detoxification of puromycin. From Streptomyces alboniger.
   7467..8174    +  CDS            mCherry: monomeric derivative of DsRed fluorescent protein (Shaner et al., 2004) mammalian codon-optimized
   8227..579     +  misc_feature   WPRE (across the origin): woodchuck hepatitis virus posttranscriptional regulatory element
>Addgene plasmid #211528 | LV-sgRNA-mCherry-Puro sgPIDD | addgene full sequence | sequence record 421240 | Addgene NGS Result
TGGATTACAAAATTTGTGAAAGATTGACTGGTATTCTTAACTATGTTGCTCCTTTTACGCTATGTGGATA
CGCTGCTTTAATGCCTTTGTATCATGCTATTGCTTCCCGTATGGCTTTCATTTTCTCCTCCTTGTATAAA
TCCTGGTTGCTGTCTCTTTATGAGGAGTTGTGGCCCGTTGTCAGGCAACGTGGCGTGGTGTGCACTGTGT
TTGCTGACGCAACCCCCACTGGTTGGGGCATTGCCACCACCTGTCAGCTCCTTTCCGGGACTTTCGCTTT
CCCCCTCCCTATTGCCACGGCGGAACTCATCGCCGCCTGCCTTGCCCGCTGCTGGACAGGGGCTCGGCTG
TTGGGCACTGACAATTCCGTGGTGTTGTCGGGGAAATCATCGTCCTTTCCTTGGCTGCTCGCCTGTGTTG
CCACCTGGATTCTGCGCGGGACGTCCTTCTGCTACGTCCCTTCGGCCCTCAATCCAGCGGACCTTCCTTC
CCGCGGCCTGCTGCCGGCTCTGCGGCCTCTTCCGCGTCTTCGCCTTCGCCCTCAGACGAGTCGGATCTCC
CTTTGGGCCGCCTCCCCGCATCGATACCGTCGACCTCGATCGAGACCTAGAAAAACATGGAGCAATCACA
AGTAGCAATACAGCAGCTACCAATGCTGATTGTGCCTGGCTAGAAGCACAAGAGGAGGAGGAGGTGGGTT
TTCCAGTCACACCTCAGGTACCTTTAAGACCAATGACTTACAAGGCAGCTGTAGATCTTAGCCACTTTTT
AAAAGAAAAGGGGGGACTGGAAGGGCTAATTCACTCCCAACGAAGACAAGATATCCTTGATCTGTGGATC
TACCACACACAAGGCTACTTCCCTGATTGGCAGAACTACACACCAGGGCCAGGGATCAGATATCCACTGA
CCTTTGGATGGTGCTACAAGCTAGTACCAGTTGAGCAAGAGAAGGTAGAAGAAGCCAATGAAGGAGAGAA
CACCCGCTTGTTACACCCTGTGAGCCTGCATGGGATGGATGACCCGGAGAGAGAAGTATTAGAGTGGAGG
TTTGACAGCCGCCTAGCATTTCATCACATGGCCCGAGAGCTGCATCCGGACTGTACTGGGTCTCTCTGGT
TAGACCAGATCTGAGCCTGGGAGCTCTCTGGCTAACTAGGGAACCCACTGCTTAAGCCTCAATAAAGCTT
GCCTTGAGTGCTTCAAGTAGTGTGTGCCCGTCTGTTGTGTGACTCTGGTAACTAGAGATCCCTCAGACCC
TTTTAGTCAGTGTGGAAAATCTCTAGCAGCATGTGAGCAAAAGGCCAGCAAAAGGCCAGGAACCGTAAAA
AGGCCGCGTTGCTGGCGTTTTTCCATAGGCTCCGCCCCCCTGACGAGCATCACAAAAATCGACGCTCAAG
TCAGAGGTGGCGAAACCCGACAGGACTATAAAGATACCAGGCGTTTCCCCCTGGAAGCTCCCTCGTGCGC
TCTCCTGTTCCGACCCTGCCGCTTACCGGATACCTGTCCGCCTTTCTCCCTTCGGGAAGCGTGGCGCTTT
CTCATAGCTCACGCTGTAGGTATCTCAGTTCGGTGTAGGTCGTTCGCTCCAAGCTGGGCTGTGTGCACGA
ACCCCCCGTTCAGCCCGACCGCTGCGCCTTATCCGGTAACTATCGTCTTGAGTCCAACCCGGTAAGACAC
GACTTATCGCCACTGGCAGCAGCCACTGGTAACAGGATTAGCAGAGCGAGGTATGTAGGCGGTGCTACAG
AGTTCTTGAAGTGGTGGCCTAACTACGGCTACACTAGAAGAACAGTATTTGGTATCTGCGCTCTGCTGAA
GCCAGTTACCTTCGGAAAAAGAGTTGGTAGCTCTTGATCCGGCAAACAAACCACCGCTGGTAGCGGTGGT
TTTTTTGTTTGCAAGCAGCAGATTACGCGCAGAAAAAAAGGATCTCAAGAAGATCCTTTGATCTTTTCTA
CGGGGTCTGACGCTCAGTGGAACGAAAACTCACGTTAAGGGATTTTGGTCATGAGATTATCAAAAAGGAT
CTTCACCTAGATCCTTTTAAATTAAAAATGAAGTTTTAAATCAATCTAAAGTATATATGAGTAAACTTGG
TCTGACAGTTACCAATGCTTAATCAGTGAGGCACCTATCTCAGCGATCTGTCTATTTCGTTCATCCATAG
TTGCCTGACTCCCCGTCGTGTAGATAACTACGATACGGGAGGGCTTACCATCTGGCCCCAGTGCTGCAAT
GATACCGCGAGACCCACGCTCACCGGCTCCAGATTTATCAGCAATAAACCAGCCAGCCGGAAGGGCCGAG
CGCAGAAGTGGTCCTGCAACTTTATCCGCCTCCATCCAGTCTATTAATTGTTGCCGGGAAGCTAGAGTAA
GTAGTTCGCCAGTTAATAGTTTGCGCAACGTTGTTGCCATTGCTACAGGCATCGTGGTGTCACGCTCGTC
GTTTGGTATGGCTTCATTCAGCTCCGGTTCCCAACGATCAAGGCGAGTTACATGATCCCCCATGTTGTGC
AAAAAAGCGGTTAGCTCCTTCGGTCCTCCGATCGTTGTCAGAAGTAAGTTGGCCGCAGTGTTATCACTCA
TGGTTATGGCAGCACTGCATAATTCTCTTACTGTCATGCCATCCGTAAGATGCTTTTCTGTGACTGGTGA
GTACTCAACCAAGTCATTCTGAGAATAGTGTATGCGGCGACCGAGTTGCTCTTGCCCGGCGTCAATACGG
GATAATACCGCGCCACATAGCAGAACTTTAAAAGTGCTCATCATTGGAAAACGTTCTTCGGGGCGAAAAC
TCTCAAGGATCTTACCGCTGTTGAGATCCAGTTCGATGTAACCCACTCGTGCACCCAACTGATCTTCAGC
ATCTTTTACTTTCACCAGCGTTTCTGGGTGAGCAAAAACAGGAAGGCAAAATGCCGCAAAAAAGGGAATA
AGGGCGACACGGAAATGTTGAATACTCATACTCTTCCTTTTTCAATATTATTGAAGCATTTATCAGGGTT
ATTGTCTCATGAGCGGATACATATTTGAATGTATTTAGAAAAATAAACAAATAGGGGTTCCGCGCACATT
TCCCCGAAAAGTGCCACCTGACGTCGACGGATCGGGAGATCTCCCGATCCCCTATGGTGCACTCTCAGTA
CAATCTGCTCTGATGCCGCATAGTTAAGCCAGTATCTGCTCCCTGCTTGTGTGTTGGAGGTCGCTGAGTA
GTGCGCGAGCAAAATTTAAGCTACAACAAGGCAAGGCTTGACCGACAATTGCATGAAGAATCTGCTTAGG
GTTAGGCGTTTTGCGCTGCTTCGCGATGTACGGGCCAGATATACGCGTTGACATTGATTATTGACTAGTT
ATTAATAGTAATCAATTACGGGGTCATTAGTTCATAGCCCATATATGGAGTTCCGCGTTACATAACTTAC
GGTAAATGGCCCGCCTGGCTGACCGCCCAACGACCCCCGCCCATTGACGTCAATAATGACGTATGTTCCC
ATAGTAACGCCAATAGGGACTTTCCATTGACGTCAATGGGTGGAGTATTTACGGTAAACTGCCCACTTGG
CAGTACATCAAGTGTATCATATGCCAAGTACGCCCCCTATTGACGTCAATGACGGTAAATGGCCCGCCTG
GCATTATGCCCAGTACATGACCTTATGGGACTTTCCTACTTGGCAGTACATCTACGTATTAGTCATCGCT
ATTACCATGGTGATGCGGTTTTGGCAGTACATCAATGGGCGTGGATAGCGGTTTGACTCACGGGGATTTC
CAAGTCTCCACCCCATTGACGTCAATGGGAGTTTGTTTTGGCACCAAAATCAACGGGACTTTCCAAAATG
TCGTAACAACTCCGCCCCATTGACGCAAATGGGCGGTAGGCGTGTACGGTGGGAGGTCTATATAAGCAGC
GCGTTTTGCCTGTACTGGGTCTCTCTGGTTAGACCAGATCTGAGCCTGGGAGCTCTCTGGCTAACTAGGG
AACCCACTGCTTAAGCCTCAATAAAGCTTGCCTTGAGTGCTTCAAGTAGTGTGTGCCCGTCTGTTGTGTG
ACTCTGGTAACTAGAGATCCCTCAGACCCTTTTAGTCAGTGTGGAAAATCTCTAGCAGTGGCGCCCGAAC
AGGGACTTGAAAGCGAAAGGGAAACCAGAGGAGCTCTCTCGACGCAGGACTCGGCTTGCTGAAGCGCGCA
CGGCAAGAGGCGAGGGGCGGCGACTGGTGAGTACGCCAAAAATTTTGACTAGCGGAGGCTAGAAGGAGAG
AGATGGGTGCGAGAGCGTCAGTATTAAGCGGGGGAGAATTAGATCGCGATGGGAAAAAATTCGGTTAAGG
CCAGGGGGAAAGAAAAAATATAAATTAAAACATATAGTATGGGCAAGCAGGGAGCTAGAACGATTCGCAG
TTAATCCTGGCCTGTTAGAAACATCAGAAGGCTGTAGACAAATACTGGGACAGCTACAACCATCCCTTCA
GACAGGATCAGAAGAACTTAGATCATTATATAATACAGTAGCAACCCTCTATTGTGTGCATCAAAGGATA
GAGATAAAAGACACCAAGGAAGCTTTAGACAAGATAGAGGAAGAGCAAAACAAAAGTAAGACCACCGCAC
AGCAAGCGGCCGGCCGCTGATCTTCAGACCTGGAGGAGGAGATATGAGGGACAATTGGAGAAGTGAATTA
TATAAATATAAAGTAGTAAAAATTGAACCATTAGGAGTAGCACCCACCAAGGCAAAGAGAAGAGTGGTGC
AGAGAGAAAAAAGAGCAGTGGGAATAGGAGCTTTGTTCCTTGGGTTCTTGGGAGCAGCAGGAAGCACTAT
GGGCGCAGCGTCAATGACGCTGACGGTACAGGCCAGACAATTATTGTCTGGTATAGTGCAGCAGCAGAAC
AATTTGCTGAGGGCTATTGAGGCGCAACAGCATCTGTTGCAACTCACAGTCTGGGGCATCAAGCAGCTCC
AGGCAAGAATCCTGGCTGTGGAAAGATACCTAAAGGATCAACAGCTCCTGGGGATTTGGGGTTGCTCTGG
AAAACTCATTTGCACCACTGCTGTGCCTTGGAATGCTAGTTGGAGTAATAAATCTCTGGAACAGATTTGG
AATCACACGACCTGGATGGAGTGGGACAGAGAAATTAACAATTACACAAGCTTAATACACTCCTTAATTG
AAGAATCGCAAAACCAGCAAGAAAAGAATGAACAAGAATTATTGGAATTAGATAAATGGGCAAGTTTGTG
GAATTGGTTTAACATAACAAATTGGCTGTGGTATATAAAATTATTCATAATGATAGTAGGAGGCTTGGTA
GGTTTAAGAATAGTTTTTGCTGTACTTTCTATAGTGAATAGAGTTAGGCAGGGATATTCACCATTATCGT
TTCAGACCCACCTCCCAACCCCGAGGGGACCCGACAGGCCCGAAGGAATAGAAGAAGAAGGTGGAGAGAG
AGACAGAGACAGATCCATTCGATTAGTGAACGGATCGGCACTGCGTGCGCCAATTCTGCAGACAAATGGC
AGTATTCATCCACAATTTTAAAAGAAAAGGGGGGATTGGGGGGTACAGTGCAGGGGAAAGAATAGTAGAC
ATAATAGCAACAGACATACAAACTAAAGAATTACAAAAACAAATTACAAAAATTCAAAATTTTCGGGTTT
ATTACAGGGACAGCAGAGATCCAGTTTGGTTAGTACCGGGCCCGGGTCGACTAGTGATCAGTGTGAGGGA
GTGTAAAGCTGGTTTCCCAGAGAGGGCCTATTTCCCATGATTCCTTCATATTTGCATATACGATACAAGG
CTGTTAGAGAGATAATTGGAATTAATTTGACTGTAAACACAAAGATATTAGTACAAAATACGTGACGTAG
AAAGTAATAATTTCTTGGGTAGTTTGCAGTTTTAAAATTATGTTTTAAAATGGACTATCATATGCTTACC
GTAACTTGAAAGTATTTCGATTTCTTGGCTTTATATATCTTGTGGAAAGGACCTTAAACACCGGTGGGCG
ATGGCTGCAACGGGTTTAAGAGCTATGCTGGAAACAGCATAGCAAGTTTAAATAAGGCTAGTCCGTTATC
AACTTGAAAAAGTGGCACCGAGTCGGTGCTTTTTTGAAACCGCTGTTCCTAGGAATCCCGAGGCCTCGAG
ACCCTGTCTCACAAAATAAAGTAAGCCCGGACTGAGTGCGGAAAGGCGGGCCTGGCGGGTCTGGTCTCCC
CATGCGGGCCACCAGAGGCCCTGCAGCCTTCAGTCGCTTGAAGGGGTAATGGCGCTTCCACTCACAAACA
TGGCGGACAGAGCGTGTGAACGAGATGAACAGCCCCTCAAAAATATGGCCGCCGAGGCTGGACGGCCGTG
CCCCAGCAGCACCGCCTCCGCGCCCCACGTGATCTCTCGCCGGGCACAGCGCTGACCGCGGAGGTCCAAC
CGGAAGAATGTCCGGATTGGACATTCGGAAGAGGGCCCGCCTTCCCTGGGGAATCTCTGCGCACGCGCAG
AACGCTTCGACCAATGAAAACACAGGAAGCCGTCCGCGCAACCGCGTTGCGTCACTTCTGCCGCCCCTGT
TTCAAGGTATATAGCCGTAGACGGAACTTCGCCTTTCTCTCGGCCTTAGCGCCATTTTTTTGGGTGAGTG
TTTTTTGGTTCCTGCGTTGGGATTCCGTGTACAATCCATAGACATCTGACCTCGGCACTTAGCATCATCA
CAGCAAACTAACTGTAGCCTTTCTCTCTTTCCCTGTAGAAACCTCTGCGGATCTATTTCCGGTGAATTCT
GACTGACTGAGCCACCATGACCGAGTATAAGCCTACAGTCAGGCTCGCCACACGTGATGATGTGCCCAGG
GCCGTCAGAACACTGGCCGCTGCTTTTGCTGACTACCCCGCCACCAGGCACACCGTGGATCCCGACAGGC
ACATCGAGAGAGTCACCGAGCTGCAGGAGCTCTTCCTGACCAGGGTCGGCCTGGACATCGGAAAGGTGTG
GGTGGCTGACGACGGCGCTGCTGTGGCCGTGTGGACAACACCTGAAAGCGTGGAGGCCGGCGCCGTGTTT
GCCGAGATTGGACCCAGGATGGCCGAACTGAGCGGCAGCAGACTGGCTGCCCAGCAGCAAATGGAGGGCC
TGCTGGCCCCTCATAGGCCCAAGGAGCCTGCCTGGTTCCTGGCCACCGTGGGAGTGAGCCCCGATCACCA
GGGCAAAGGCCTGGGCAGCGCTGTGGTGCTGCCTGGAGTGGAGGCTGCCGAAAGAGCCGGCGTGCCTGCT
TTCCTGGAGACCTCCGCCCCCAGAAACCTGCCCTTTTACGAGAGGCTCGGCTTCACCGTGACCGCCGACG
TGGAGGTCCCTGAAGGACCCAGGACCTGGTGCATGACCAGAAAACCCGGCGCTGGAAGCGGCGAAGGAAG
GGGCTCCCTGCTGACATGCGGCGATGTGGAAGAGAACCCTGGCCCCGTGAGCAAGGGCGAGGAGGATAAC
ATGGCCATCATCAAGGAGTTCATGCGCTTCAAGGTGCACATGGAGGGCTCCGTGAACGGCCACGAGTTCG
AGATCGAGGGCGAGGGCGAGGGCCGCCCCTACGAGGGCACCCAGACCGCCAAGCTGAAGGTGACCAAGGG
TGGCCCCCTGCCCTTCGCCTGGGACATCCTGTCCCCTCAGTTCATGTACGGCTCCAAGGCCTACGTGAAG
CACCCCGCCGACATCCCCGACTACTTGAAGCTGTCCTTCCCCGAGGGCTTCAAGTGGGAGCGCGTGATGA
ACTTCGAGGACGGCGGCGTGGTGACCGTGACCCAGGACTCCTCCCTGCAGGACGGCGAGTTCATCTACAA
GGTGAAGCTGCGCGGCACCAACTTCCCCTCCGACGGCCCCGTAATGCAGAAGAAGACCATGGGCTGGGAG
GCCTCCTCCGAGCGGATGTACCCCGAGGACGGCGCCCTGAAGGGCGAGATCAAGCAGAGGCTGAAGCTGA
AGGACGGCGGCCACTACGACGCTGAGGTCAAGACCACCTACAAGGCCAAGAAGCCCGTGCAGCTGCCCGG
CGCCTACAACGTCAACATCAAGTTGGACATCACCTCCCACAACGAGGACTACACCATCGTGGAACAGTAC
GAACGCGCCGAGGGCCGCCACTCCACCGGCGGCATGGACGAGCTGTACAAGTAGAAACGTTGTTGTTTGG
GGTTGAATTACTCTTCTAGACCGCGGCGCGCCCGATAATCAACCTC
